Addgene plasmid #234583: pMB.Pos1
Purpose: (Empty Backbone) Moclo Baculo toolkit level 1 backbone with ConLS/ConR1 and Tn7L
Depositing lab: Chen Davidovich. Depositing organization: Monash University. Publication: Modular cloning of multigene vectors for the baculovirus system and yeast. Lai Z, Flanigan SF, Boudes M, Davidovich C. J Mol Biol. 2025 Jan 13:168943. doi: 10.1016/j.jmb.2025.168943. PubMed 39814169.
Backbone
  Vector backbone: pFastBac1
  Vector type: Insect Expression
  Selectable markers: GFP negative selection (dropout)
  Tag / fusion protein: GFP (C terminal on backbone)
Growth in bacteria
  Bacterial resistance: Ampicillin and Gentamicin, 100 & 10 μg/mL
  Growth temperature: 37°C
  Growth strain: DH5alpha
  Copy number: High Copy
Gene/Insert
  Gene/Insert name: None
  Mutation: GentR R98K
  Tag / fusion protein: GFP (C terminal on backbone)
Terms and licenses: Academic/Nonprofit Terms; Industry Terms: Not Available to Industry
How to cite: pMB.Pos1 was a gift from Chen Davidovich (Addgene plasmid # 234583 ; http://n2t.net/addgene:234583 ; RRID:Addgene_234583)
