[The description below was written by a language model from this plasmid's Addgene catalogue record and pLannotate feature annotations shown in this document.]
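Description:
pMB.Pos1 is an empty level 1 acceptor backbone from the MoClo Baculo toolkit, a modular cloning system for building multigene vectors for baculovirus-mediated expression in insect cells. It is derived from pFastBac1 and is maintained in E. coli as a high-copy plasmid through a ColE1/pUC-type origin. An f1 origin and a fragment of the pBR322 bom region are also present. Selection uses two markers: ampicillin resistance (bla with its own promoter) on the plasmid backbone, and gentamicin resistance (aacC1, driven by the class 1 integron Pc promoter). The record notes that the gentamicin gene carries an R98K substitution but gives no reason for the change.

The working part of the vector is the mini-Tn7 element. The Tn7R and Tn7L ends flank the gentamicin marker and the cloning region, so whatever lies between them can be transposed into a bacmid in the usual pFastBac-style workflow to generate recombinant baculovirus DNA. In place of an insert, the cloning region holds a superfolder GFP cassette followed by the rrnB T1 and T7Te terminators. This serves as a dropout marker: when a transcription unit is assembled successfully it replaces GFP, so correct clones appear as non-fluorescent colonies. Although the catalogue lists GFP as a C-terminal tag, the "negative selection (dropout)" entry points to its role as a screening marker.

According to the catalogue, the assembly site is bounded by the ConLS and ConR1 connectors, which are not annotated in the feature table. These mark the vector as the first-position backbone for ordered joining of level 1 units into higher-level multigene constructs. No insect promoter or polyadenylation signal is annotated, so these elements presumably arrive with the assembled parts.
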