Features (pLannotate 1.2.2; 14 found; start..end, strand, type, name):
      1..589     +  rep_origin     ori: high-copy-number ColE1/pMB1/pBR322/pUC origin of replication
    775..824     -  misc_feature   bom (fragment): basis of mobility region from pBR322
    892..1116    -  mobile_element Tn7R: mini-Tn7 element (right end of the Tn7 transposon) Tn7
   1183..1716    -  CDS            GmR: gentamycin acetyltransferase; aacC1; confers resistance to gentamycin
   1905..1933    -  promoter       Pc promoter: intI1 (promoter lies within the coding sequence); class 1 integron promoter
   1911..2231    -  CDS            YPR2_ECOLX (fragment): Protein predicted: Swiss-Prot protein existence level 4. From Escherichia coli.
   2619..3332    +  CDS            superfolder GFP: GFP variant that folds robustly even when fused to poorly folded proteins (Pédelacq et al., 2006)
   3344..3415    +  terminator     rrnB T1 terminator: transcription terminator T1 from the E. coli rrnB gene
   3431..3458    +  terminator     T7Te terminator: phage T7 early transcription terminator
   3651..3816    -  mobile_element Tn7L: mini-Tn7 element (left end of the Tn7 transposon) Tn7
   3979..3995    +  CDS            lacZα (fragment): LacZα fragment of β-galactosidase; lacZ fragment
   4006..4461    +  rep_origin     f1 ori (sequence partly withheld): f1 bacteriophage origin of replication; arrow indicates direction of (+) strand synthesis
   4488..4592    +  promoter       AmpR promoter: bla
   4593..5453    +  CDS            AmpR: β-lactamase; bla; confers resistance to ampicillin, carbenicillin, and related antibiotics
>Addgene plasmid #234583 | pMB.Pos1 | addgene full sequence | sequence record 469233 | Addgene NGS Result
TTGAGATCCTTTTTTTCTGCGCGTAATCTGCTGCTTGCAAACAAAAAAACCACCGCTACCAGCGGTGGTT
TGTTTGCCGGATCAAGAGCTACCAACTCTTTTTCCGAAGGTAACTGGCTTCAGCAGAGCGCAGATACCAA
ATACTGTCCTTCTAGTGTAGCCGTAGTTAGGCCACCACTTCAAGAACTCTGTAGCACCGCCTACATACCT
CGCTCTGCTAATCCTGTTACCAGTGGCTGCTGCCAGTGGCGATAAGTCGTGTCTTACCGGGTTGGACTCA
AGACGATAGTTACCGGATAAGGCGCAGCGGTCGGGCTGAACGGGGGGTTCGTGCACACAGCCCAGCTTGG
AGCGAACGACCTACACCGAACTGAGATACCTACAGCGTGAGCTATGAGAAAGCGCCACGCTTCCCGAAGG
GAGAAAGGCGGACAGGTATCCGGTAAGCGGCAGGGTCGGAACAGGAGAGCGCACGAGGGAGCTTCCAGGG
GGAAACGCCTGGTATCTTTATAGTCCTGTCGGGTTTCGCCACCTCTGACTTGAGCGTCGATTTTTGTGAT
GCTCGTCAGGGGGGCGGAGCCTATGGAAAAACGCCAGCAACGCGGCCTTTTTACGGTTCCTGGCCTTTTG
CTGGCCTTTTGCTCACATGTTCTTTCCTGCGTTATCCCCTGATTCTGTGGATAACCGTATTACCGCCTTT
GAGTGAGCTGATACCGCTCGCCGCAGCCGAACGACCGAGCGCAGCGAGTCAGTGAGCGAGGAAGCGGAAG
AGCGCCTGATGCGGTATTTTCTCCTTACGCATCTGTGCGGTATTTCACACCGCAGACCAGCCGCGTAACC
TGGCAAAATCGGTTACGGTTGAGTAATAAATGGATGCCCTGCGTAAGCGGGTGTGGGCGGACAATAAAGT
CTTAAACTGAACAAAATAGATCTAAACTATGACAATAAAGTCTTAAACTAGACAGAATAGTTGTAAACTG
AAATCAGTCCAGTTATGCTGTGAAAAAGCATACTGGACTTTTGTTATGGCTAAAGCAAACTCTTCATTTT
CTGAAGTGCAAATTGCCCGTCGTATTAAAGAGGGGCGTGGCCAAGGGCATGGTAAAGACTATATTCGCGG
CGTTGTGACAATTTACCGAACAACTCCGCGGCCGGGAAGCCGATCTCGGCTTGAACGAATTGTTAGGTGG
CGGTACTTGGGTCGATATCAAAGTGCATCACTTCTTCCCGTATGCCCAACTTTGTATAGAGAGCCACTGC
GGGATCGTCACCGTAATCTGCTTGCACGTAGATCACATAAGCACCAAGCGCGTTGGCCTCATGCTTGAGG
AGATTGATGAGCGCGGTGGCAATGCCCTGCCTCCGGTGCTCGCCGGAGACTGCGAGATCATAGATATAGA
TCTCACTACGCGGCTGCTCAAACTTGGGCAGAACGTAAGCCGCGAGAGCGCCAACAACCGCTTCTTGGTC
GAAGGCAGCAAGCGCGATGAATGTCTTACTACGGAGCAAGTTCCCGAGGTAATCGGAGTCCGGCTGATGT
TGGGAGTAGGTGGCTACGTCGCCGAACTCACGACCGAAAAGATCAAGAGCAGCCCGCATGGATTTGACTT
GGTCAGGGCCGAGCCTACATGTGCGAATGATGCCCATACTTGAGCCACCTAACTTTGTTTTAGGGCGACT
GCCCTGCTGCGTAACATCGTTGCTGCTGCGTAACATCGTTGCTGCTCCATAACATCAAACATCGACCCAC
GGCGTAACGCGCTTGCTGCTTGGATGCCCGAGGCATAGACTGTACAAAAAAACAGTCATAACAAGCCATG
AAAACCGCCACTGCGCCGTTACCACCGCTGCGTTCGGTCAAGGTTCTGGACCAGTTGCGTGAGCGCATAC
GCTACTTGCATTACAGTTTACGAACCGAACAGGCTTATGTCAACTGGGTTCGTGCCTTCATCCGTTTCCA
CGGTGTGCGTCACCCGGCAACCTTGGGCAGCAGCGAAGTCGAGGCATTTCTGTCCTGGCTGGCGAACGAG
CGCAAGGTTTCGGACTCCACGCATCGTCAGGCATTGGCGGCCTTGCTGTTCTTCTACGGCAAGGTGCTGT
GCACGGATCTGCCCTGGCTTCAGGAGATCGGAAGACCTCGGCCGTCGCGGCGCTTGCCGGTGGTGCTGAC
CCCGGATGAAGTGGTTCGCATCCTCGGTTTTCTGGAAGGCGAGCATCGTTTGTTCGCCCAGGACTCTAGC
TATAGTTCCCTGAATTCGCATCTAGATGGTAGAGCCACAAACAGCCGGTACAAGCAACGATCTCCAGGAC
CATCTGAATCATGCGCGGATGACACGAACTCACGACGGCGATCACAGACATTAACCCACAGTACAGACAC
TGCGACAACGTGGCAATTCGTCGCAATACCGTCTCACTGAACTGGCCGATAATTGCAGACGAACGTGAGA
CCGAAAGTGAAACGTGATTTCATGCGTCATTTTGAACATTTTGTAAATCTTATTTAATAATGTGTGCGGC
AATTCACATTTAATTTATGAATGTTTTCTTAACATCGCGGCAACTCAAGAAACGGCAGGTTCGGATCTTA
GCTACTAGAGAAAGAGGAGAAATACTAGATGCGTAAAGGCGAAGAGCTGTTCACTGGTGTCGTCCCTATT
CTGGTGGAACTGGATGGTGATGTCAACGGTCATAAGTTTTCCGTGCGTGGCGAGGGTGAAGGTGACGCAA
CTAATGGTAAACTGACGCTGAAGTTCATCTGTACTACTGGTAAACTGCCGGTTCCTTGGCCGACTCTGGT
AACGACGCTGACTTATGGTGTTCAGTGCTTTGCTCGTTATCCGGACCATATGAAGCAGCATGACTTCTTC
AAGTCCGCCATGCCGGAAGGCTATGTGCAGGAACGCACGATTTCCTTTAAGGATGACGGCACGTACAAAA
CGCGTGCGGAAGTGAAATTTGAAGGCGATACCCTGGTAAACCGCATTGAGCTGAAAGGCATTGACTTTAA
AGAGGACGGCAATATCCTGGGCCATAAGCTGGAATACAATTTTAACAGCCACAATGTTTACATCACCGCC
GATAAACAAAAAAATGGCATTAAAGCGAATTTTAAAATTCGCCACAACGTGGAGGATGGCAGCGTGCAGC
TGGCTGATCACTACCAGCAAAACACTCCAATCGGTGATGGTCCTGTTCTGCTGCCAGACAATCACTATCT
GAGCACGCAAAGCGTTCTGTCTAAAGATCCGAACGAGAAACGCGATCATATGGTTCTGCTGGAGTTCGTA
ACCGCAGCGGGCATCACGCATGGTATGGATGAACTGTACAAATGACCAGGCATCAAATAAAACGAAAGGC
TCAGTCGAAAGACTGGGCCTTTCGTTTTATCTGTTGTTTGTCGGTGAACGCTCTCTACTAGAGTCACACT
GGCTCACCTTCGGGTGGGCCTTTCTGCGTTTATAGGTCTCAGCTGCCAATGAGACGACGGGGTCATCACG
GCTCATCATGCGCCAAACAAATGTGTGCAATACACGCTCGGATGACTGCATGATGACCGCACTGACTGGG
GACAGCAGATCCACCTAAGCCTGTGAGAGAAGCAGACACCCGACAGATCAAGGCAGTTAACTAGTGCACT
GCAGTACATCAACCAGATAAGTGAAATCTAGTTCCAAACTATTTTGTCATTTTTAATTTTCGTATTAGCT
TACGACGCTACACCCAGTTCCCATCTATTTTGTCACTCTTCCCTAAATAATCCTTAAAAACTCCATTTCC
ACCCCTCCCAGTTCCCAACTATTTTGTCCGCCCACAGCGGGGCATTTTTCTTCCTGTTATGTTTTTAATC
AAACATCCTGCCAACTCCATGTGACAAACCGTCATCTTCGGCTACTTTTTCTCTGTCACAGAATGAAAAT
TTTTCTGTCATCTCTTCGTTATTAATGTTTGTAATTGACTGAATATCAACGCTTATTTGCAGCCTGAATG
GCGAATGGGGGG
[127 nt withheld, positions 4003-4129]
C
[91 nt withheld, positions 4131-4221]
A
[49 nt withheld, positions 4223-4271]
CCTTTGACGTTGGAGTCCACGTTCTTT
[37 nt withheld, positions 4299-4335]
ACCCTATCTCGGTCTATTCTTTTGATTTATAAGGGATTTTGCCGATTTCGGCCTATTGGTTAAAAAATGA
GCTGATTTAACAAAAATTTAACGCGAATTTTAACAAAATATTAACGTTTACAATTTCAGGTGGCACTTTT
CGGGGAAATGTGCGCGGAACCCCTATTTGTTTATTTTTCTAAATACATTCAAATATGTATCCGCTCATGA
GACAATAACCCTGATAAATGCTTCAATAATATTGAAAAAGGAAGAGTATGAGTATTCAACATTTCCGTGT
CGCCCTTATTCCCTTTTTTGCGGCATTTTGCCTTCCTGTTTTTGCTCACCCAGAAACGCTGGTGAAAGTA
AAAGATGCTGAAGATCAGTTGGGTGCACGAGTGGGTTACATCGAACTGGATCTCAACAGCGGTAAGATCC
TTGAGAGTTTTCGCCCCGAAGAACGTTTTCCAATGATGAGCACTTTTAAAGTTCTGCTATGTGGCGCGGT
ATTATCCCGTATTGACGCCGGGCAAGAGCAACTCGGTCGCCGCATACACTATTCTCAGAATGACTTGGTT
GAGTACTCACCAGTCACAGAAAAGCATCTTACGGATGGCATGACAGTAAGAGAATTATGCAGTGCTGCCA
TAACCATGAGTGATAACACTGCGGCCAACTTACTTCTGACAACGATCGGAGGACCGAAGGAGCTAACCGC
TTTTTTGCACAACATGGGGGATCATGTAACTCGCCTTGATCGTTGGGAACCGGAGCTGAATGAAGCCATA
CCAAACGACGAGCGTGACACCACGATGCCTGTAGCAATGGCAACAACGTTGCGCAAACTATTAACTGGCG
AACTACTTACTCTAGCTTCCCGGCAACAATTAATAGACTGGATGGAGGCGGATAAAGTTGCAGGACCACT
TCTGCGCTCGGCCCTTCCGGCTGGCTGGTTTATTGCTGATAAATCTGGAGCCGGTGAGCGTGGTTCTCGC
GGTATCATTGCAGCACTGGGGCCAGATGGTAAGCCCTCCCGTATCGTAGTTATCTACACGACGGGGAGTC
AGGCAACTATGGATGAACGAAATAGACAGATCGCTGAGATAGGTGCCTCACTGATTAAGCATTGGTAACT
GTCAGACCAAGTTTACTCATATATACTTTAGATTGATTTAAAACTTCATTTTTAATTTAAAAGGATCTAG
GTGAAGATCCTTTTTGATAATCTCATGACCAAAATCCCTTAACGTGAGTTTTCGTTCCACTGAGCGTCAG
ACCCCGTAGAAAAGATCAAAGGATCTTC
